>Addgene plasmid #87176 | pLPC-Flag-TZAP | addgene full sequence | sequence record 173803 | Addgene NGS Result
ACATCGAGCGGGTCACCGAGCTGCAAGAACTCTTCCTCACGCGCGTCGGGCTCGACATCGGCAAGGTGTG
GGTCGCGGACGACGGCGCCGCGGTGGCGGTCTGGACCACGCCGGAGAGCGTCGAAGCGGGGGCGGTGTTC
GCCGAGATCGGCCCGCGCATGGCCGAGTTGAGCGGTTCCCGGCTGGCCGCGCAGCAACAGATGGAAGGCC
TCCTGGCGCCGCACCGGCCCAAGGAGCCCGCGTGGTTCCTGGCCACCGTCGGCGTCTCGCCCGACCACCA
GGGCAAGGGTCTGGGCAGCGCCGTCGTGCTCCCCGGAGTGGAGGCGGCCGAGCGCGCCGGGGTGCCCGCC
TTCCTGGAGACCTCCGCGCCCCGCAACCTCCCCTTCTACGAGCGGCTCGGCTTCACCGTCACCGCCGACG
TCGAGGTGCCCGAAGGACCGCGCACCTGGTGCATGACCCGCAAGCCCGGTGCCTGACGCCCGCCCCACGA
CCCGCAGCGCCCGACCGAAAGGAGCGCACGACCCCATGCATCGGATCTCCCGATCCCCTATGGTGCACTC
TCAGTACAATCTGCTCTGATGCCGCATAGTTAAGCCAGTATCTGCTCCCTGCTTGTGTGTTGGAGGTCGC
TGAGTAGTGCGCGAGCAAAATTTAAGCTACAACAAGGCAAGGCTTGACCGACAATTGCATGAAGAATCTG
CTTAGGGTTAGGCGTTTTGCGCTGCTTCGCGATGTACGGGCCAGATATACGCGTTGACATTGATTATTGA
CTAGTTATTAATAGTAATCAATTACGGGGTCATTAGTTCATAGCCCATATATGGAGTTCCGCGTTACATA
ACTTACGGTAAATGGCCCGCCTGGCTGACCGCCCAACGACCCCCGCCCATTGACGTCAATAATGACGTAT
GTTCCCATAGTAACGCCAATAGGGACTTTCCATTGACGTCAATGGGTGGAGTATTTACGGTAAACTGCCC
ACTTGGCAGTACATCAAGTGTATCATATGCCAAGTACGCCCCCTATTGACGTCAATGACGGTAAATGGCC
CGCCTGGCATTATGCCCAGTACATGACCTTATGGGACTTTCCTACTTGGCAGTACATCTACGTATTAGTC
ATCGCTATTACCATGGTGATGCGGTTTTGGCAGTACATCAATGGGCGTGGATAGCGGTTTGACTCACGGG
GATTTCCAAGTCTCCACCCCATTGACGTCAATGGGAGTTTGTTTTGGCACCAAAATCAACGGGACTTTCC
AAAATGTCGTAACAACTCCGCCCCATTGACGCAAATGGGCGGTAGGCGTGTACGGTGGGAGGTCTATATA
AGCAGAGCTCTCTGGCTAACTAGAGAACCCACTGCTTACTGGCTTATCGAAATTAATACGACTCACTATA
GGGAGACCCAAGCTTGGTACCGAGCTCGGATCAGCCACCATGGACTACAAAGACGATGACGATAAAGGAT
CCATGGACGGCTCCTTCGTCCAGCACAGTGTGAGGGTTCTGCAGGAGCTCAACAAGCAGCGGGAGAAGGG
CCAGTACTGCGACGCCACTCTGGACGTGGGGGGCCTGGTGTTTAAGGCACACTGGAGTGTCCTTGCCTGC
TGCAGTCACTTTTTCCAGAGCCTCTACGGGGATGGCTCAGGGGGCAGTGTCGTCCTCCCTGCTGGCTTCG
CTGAGATCTTTGGCCTCTTGTTGGACTTTTTCTACACTGGTCACCTCGCTCTCACCTCAGGGAACCGGGA
TCAGGTGCTCCTGGCAGCCAGGGAGTTGCGAGTGCCAGAGGCCGTAGAGCTGTGCCAGAGCTTCAAGCCC
AAAACTTCAGTGGGACAGGCAGCAGGTGGCCAGAGTGGGCTGGGGCCCCCTGCCTCCCAGAATGTGAACA
GCCACGTCAAGGAGCCGGCAGGCTTGGAAGAAGAGGAAGTTTCGAGGACTCTGGGTCTAGTCCCCAGGGA
TCAGGAGCCCAGAGGCAGTCATAGTCCTCAGAGGCCCCAGCTCCATTCCCCAGCTCAGAGTGAGGGCCCC
TCCTCCCTCTGTGGGAAACTGAAGCAGGCCTTGAAGCCTTGTCCCCTTGAGGACAAGAAACCCGAGGACT
GCAAAGTGCCCCCAAGGCCCTTAGAGGCTGAAGGTGCCCAGCTGCAGGGCGGCAGTAATGAGTGGGAAGT
GGTGGTTCAAGTGGAGGATGATGGGGATGGCGATTACATGTCTGAGCCTGAGGCTGTGCTGACCAGGAGG
AAGTCAAATGTAATCCGAAAGCCCTGTGCAGCTGAGCCAGCCCTGAGCGCGGGCTCCCTAGCAGCTGAGC
CTGCTGAGAACAGAAAAGGTACAGCGGTGCCGGTCGAATGCCCCACATGTCATAAAAAGTTCCTCAGCAA
ATATTATCTAAAAGTCCACAACAGGAAACATACTGGGGAGAAACCCTTTGAGTGTCCCAAATGTGGGAAG
TGTTACTTTCGGAAGGAGAACCTCCTGGAGCATGAAGCCCGGAATTGCATGAACCGCTCGGAACAGGTCT
TCACGTGCTCTGTGTGCCAGGAGACATTCCGCCGAAGGATGGAGCTGCGGGTGCACATGGTGTCTCACAC
AGGGGAGATGCCCTACAAGTGTTCCTCCTGCTCCCAGCAGTTCATGCAGAAGAAGGACTTGCAGAGCCAC
ATGATCAAACTTCATGGAGCCCCCAAGCCCCATGCATGCCCCACCTGTGCCAAGTGCTTCCTGTCTCGGA
CAGAGCTGCAGCTGCATGAAGCTTTCAAGCACCGTGGTGAGAAGCTGTTTGTGTGTGAGGAGTGTGGGCA
CCGGGCCTCGAGCCGGAATGGCCTGCAGATGCACATCAAGGCCAAGCACAGGAATGAGAGGCCACACGTA
TGTGAGTTCTGCAGCCACGCCTTCACCCAAAAGGCCAATCTCAACATGCACCTGCGCACACACACGGGTG
AGAAGCCCTTCCAGTGCCACCTCTGTGGCAAGACCTTCCGAACCCAAGCCAGCCTGGACAAGCACAACCG
CACCCACACCGGGGAAAGGCCCTTCAGTTGCGAGTTCTGTGAACAGCGCTTCACTGAGAAGGGGCCCCTC
CTGAGGCACGTGGCCAGCCGCCATCAGGAGGGCCGGCCCCACTTCTGCCAGATATGCGGCAAGACCTTCA
AAGCCGTGGAGCAACTGCGTGTGCACGTCAGACGGCACAAGGGGGTGAGGAAGTTTGAGTGCACCGAGTG
TGGCTACAAGTTTACCCGACAGGCCCACCTGCGGAGGCACATGGAGATCCACGACCGGGTAGAGAACTAC
AACCCGCGGCAGCGCAAGCTCCGCAACCTGATCATCGAGGACGAGAAGATGGTGGTGGTGGCGCTGCAGC
CGCCTGCAGAGCTGGAGGTGGGCTCGGCGGAGGTCATTGTGGAGTCCCTGGCCCAGGGCGGCCTGGCCTC
CCAGCTCCCCGGCCAGAGACTGTGTGCAGAGGAGAGCTTCACCGGCCCAGGTGTCCTGGAGCCCTCCCTC
ATCATCACAGCTGCTGTCCCCGAGGACTGTGACACATAGGAATTCTGCAGATATCCATCACACTGGCGGC
CGCTCGAGCATGCATCTAGAGGGCCGATAAAATAAAAGATTTTATTTAGTCTCCAGAAAAAGGGGGGAAT
GAAAGACCCCACCTGTAGGTTTGGCAAGCTAGCTTAAGTAACGCCATTTTGCAAGGCATGGAAAAATACA
TAACTGAGAATAGAGAAGTTCAGATCAAGGTCAGGAACAGATGGAACAGCTGAATATGGGCCAAACAGGA
TATCTGTGGTAAGCAGTTCCTGCCCCGGCTCAGGGCCAAGAACAGATGGAACAGCTGAATATGGGCCAAA
CAGGATATCTGTGGTAAGCAGTTCCTGCCCCGGCTCAGGGCCAAGAACAGATGGTCCCCAGATGCGGTCC
AGCCCTCAGCAGTTTCTAGAGAACCATCAGATGTTTCCAGGGTGCCCCAAGGACCTGAAATGACCCTGTG
CCTTATTTGAACTAACCAATCAGTTCGCTTCTCGCTTCTGTTCGCGCGCTTCTGCTCCCCGAGCTCAATA
AAAGAGCCCACAACCCCTCACTCGGGGCGCCAGTCCTCCGATTGACTGAGTCGCCCGGGTACCCGTGTAT
CCAATAAACCCTCTTGCAGTTGCATCCGACTTGTGGTCTCGCTGTTCCTTGGGAGGGTCTCCTCTGAGTG
ATTGACTACCCGTCAGCGGGGGTCTTTCACATGCAGCATGTATCAAAATTAATTTGGTTTTTTTTCTTAA
GTATTTACATTAAATGGCCATAGTTGCATTAATGAATCGGCCAACGCGCGGGGAGAGGCGGTTTGCGTAT
TGGGCGCTCTTCCGCTTCCTCGCTCACTGACTCGCTGCGCTCGGTCGTTCGGCTGCGGCGAGCGGTATCA
GCTCACTCAAAGGCGGTAATACGGTTATCCACAGAATCAGGGGATAACGCAGGAAAGAACATGTGAGCAA
AAGGCCAGCAAAAGGCCAGGAACCGTAAAAAGGCCGCGTTGCTGGCGTTTTTCCATAGGCTCCGCCCCCC
TGACGAGCATCACAAAAATCGACGCTCAAGTCAGAGGTGGCGAAACCCGACAGGACTATAAAGATACCAG
GCGTTTCCCCCTGGAAGCTCCCTCGTGCGCTCTCCTGTTCCGACCCTGCCGCTTACCGGATACCTGTCCG
CCTTTCTCCCTTCGGGAAGCGTGGCGCTTTCTCATAGCTCACGCTGTAGGTATCTCAGTTCGGTGTAGGT
CGTTCGCTCCAAGCTGGGCTGTGTGCACGAACCCCCCGTTCAGCCCGACCGCTGCGCCTTATCCGGTAAC
TATCGTCTTGAGTCCAACCCGGTAAGACACGACTTATCGCCACTGGCAGCAGCCACTGGTAACAGGATTA
GCAGAGCGAGGTATGTAGGCGGTGCTACAGAGTTCTTGAAGTGGTGGCCTAACTACGGCTACACTAGAAG
AACAGTATTTGGTATCTGCGCTCTGCTGAAGCCAGTTACCTTCGGAAAAAGAGTTGGTAGCTCTTGATCC
GGCAAACAAACCACCGCTGGTAGCGGTGGTTTTTTTGTTTGCAAGCAGCAGATTACGCGCAGAAAAAAAG
GATCTCAAGAAGATCCTTTGATCTTTTCTACGGGGTCTGACGCTCAGTGGAACGAAAACTCACGTTAAGG
GATTTTGGTCATGAGATTATCAAAAAGGATCTTCACCTAGATCCTTTTGCGGCCGCAAATCAATCTAAAG
TATATATGAGTAAACTTGGTCTGACAGTTACCAATGCTTAATCAGTGAGGCACCTATCTCAGCGATCTGT
CTATTTCGTTCATCCATAGTTGCCTGACTCCCCGTCGTGTAGATAACTACGATACGGGAGGGCTTACCAT
CTGGCCCCAGTGCTGCAATGATACCGCGAGACCCACGCTCACCGGCTCCAGATTTATCAGCAATAAACCA
GCCAGCCGGAAGGGCCGAGCGCAGAAGTGGTCCTGCAACTTTATCCGCCTCCATCCAGTCTATTAATTGT
TGCCGGGAAGCTAGAGTAAGTAGTTCGCCAGTTAATAGTTTGCGCAACGTTGTTGCCATTGCTACAGGCA
TCGTGGTGTCACGCTCGTCGTTTGGTATGGCTTCATTCAGCTCCGGTTCCCAACGATCAAGGCGAGTTAC
ATGATCCCCCATGTTGTGCAAAAAAGCGGTTAGCTCCTTCGGTCCTCCGATCGTTGTCAGAAGTAAGTTG
GCCGCAGTGTTATCACTCATGGTTATGGCAGCACTGCATAATTCTCTTACTGTCATGCCATCCGTAAGAT
GCTTTTCTGTGACTGGTGAGTACTCAACCAAGTCATTCTGAGAATAGTGTATGCGGCGACCGAGTTGCTC
TTGCCCGGCGTCAATACGGGATAATACCGCGCCACATAGCAGAACTTTAAAAGTGCTCATCATTGGAAAA
CGTTCTTCGGGGCGAAAACTCTCAAGGATCTTACCGCTGTTGAGATCCAGTTCGATGTAACCCACTCGTG
CACCCAACTGATCTTCAGCATCTTTTACTTTCACCAGCGTTTCTGGGTGAGCAAAAACAGGAAGGCAAAA
TGCCGCAAAAAAGGGAATAAGGGCGACACGGAAATGTTGAATACTCATACTCTTCCTTTTTCAATATTAT
TGAAGCATTTATCAGGGTTATTGTCTCATGAGCGGATACATATTTGAATGTATTTAGAAAAATAAACAAA
TAGGGGTTCCGCGCACATTTCCCCGAAAAGTGCCACCTGCAGCCTGAATATGGGCCAAACAGGATATCTG
TGGTAAGCAGTTCCTGCCCCGGCTCAGGGCCAAGAACAGATGGAACAGCTGAATATGGGCCAAACAGGAT
ATCTGTGGTAAGCAGTTCCTGCCCCGGCTCAGGGCCAAGAACAGATGGTCCCCAGATGCGGTCCAGCCCT
CAGCAGTTTCTAGAGAACCATCAGATGTTTCCAGGGTGCCCCAAGGACCTGAAATGACCCTGTGCCTTAT
TTGAACTAACCAATCAGTTCGCTTCTCGCTTCTGTTCGCGCGCTTCTGCTCCCCGAGCTCAATAAAAGAG
CCCACAACCCCTCACTCGGGGCGCCAGTCCTCCGATTGACTGAGTCGCCCGGGTACCCGTGTATCCAATA
AACCCTCTTGCAGTTGCATCCGACTTGTGGTCTCGCTGTTCCTTGGGAGGGTCTCCTCTGAGTGATTGAC
TACCCGTCAGCGGGGGTCTTTCATTTGGGGGCTCGTCCGGGATCGGGAGACCCCTGCCCAGGGACCACCG
ACCCACCACCGGGAGGCAAGCTGGCCAGCAACTTATCTGTGTCTGTCCGATTGTCTAGTGTCTATGACTG
ATTTTATGCGCCTGCGTCGGTACTAGTTAGCTAACTAGCTCTGTATCTGGCGGACCCGTGGTGGAACTGA
CGAGTTCTGAACACCCGGCCGCAACCCTGGGAGACGTCCCAGGGACTTTGGGGGCCGTTTTTGTGGCCCG
ACCTGAGGAAGGGAGTCGATGTGGAATCCGACCCCGTCAGGATATGTGGTTCTGGTAGGAGACGAGAACC
TAAAACAGTTCCCGCCTCCGTCTGAATTTTTGCTTTCGGTTTGGAACCGAAGCCGCGCGTCTTGTCTGCT
GCAGCGCTGCAGCATCGTTCTGTGTTGTCTCTGTCTGACTGTGTTTCTGTATTTGTCTGAAAATTAGGGC
CAGACTGTTACCACTCCCTTAAGTTTGACCTTAGGTCACTGGAAAGATGTCGAGCGGATCGCTCACAACC
AGTCGGTAGATGTCAAGAAGAGACGTTGGGTTACCTTCTGCTCTGCAGAATGGCCAACCTTTAACGTCGG
ATGGCCGCGAGACGGCACCTTTAACCGAGACCTCATCACCCAGGTTAAGATCAAGGTCTTTTCACCTGGC
CCGCATGGACACCCAGACCAGGTCCCCTACATCGTGACCTGGGAAGCCTTGGCTTTTGACCCCCCTCCCT
GGGTCAAGCCCTTTGTACACCCTAAGCCTCCGCCTCCTCTTCCTCCATCCGCCCCGTCTCTCCCCCTTGA
ACCTCCTCGTTCGACCCCGCCTCGATCCTCCCTTTATCCAGCCCTCACTCCTTCTCTAGGCGCCGGCCGG
ATCAGCTTACCATGACCGAGTACAAGCCCACGGTGCGCCTCGCCACCCGCGACGACGTCCCCAGGGCCGT
ACGCACCCTCGCCGCCGCGTTCGCCGACTACCCCGCCACGCGCCACACCGTCGATCCGGACCGCC
Features (pLannotate 1.2.2; 17 found; start..end, strand, type, name):
    549..601     -  misc_feature   bom (fragment): basis of mobility region from pBR322
    756..1135    +  enhancer       CMV enhancer: human cytomegalovirus immediate early enhancer
   1136..1339    +  promoter       CMV promoter: human cytomegalovirus (CMV) immediate early promoter
   1335..1368    +  LTR            5' LTR (truncated) (fragment): truncated 5' long terminal repeat (LTR) from HIV-1
   1384..1402    +  promoter       T7 promoter: promoter for bacteriophage T7 RNA polymerase
   1442..1466    +  CDS            3xFLAG (fragment): three tandem FLAG® epitope tags
   1473..3536    +  CDS            ZBTB48: TZAP_HUMAN - Also known as HKR3 From Homo sapiens (Human).
   3638..3759    +  LTR            3' LTR (ΔU3) (fragment): self-inactivating 3' long terminal repeat (LTR) from Moloney murine leukemia virus
   3760..4229    +  LTR            LTR: long terminal repeat from Moloney murine leukemia virus
   4295..4347    -  CDS            lacI (fragment): lac repressor; lacI; The lac repressor binds to the lac operator to inhibit transcription in E. coli. This inhibition can be relieved by adding lactose or isopropyl-β-D-thiogalactopyranoside (IPTG).
   4530..5118    -  rep_origin     ori: high-copy-number ColE1/pMB1/pBR322/pUC origin of replication
   5278..6138    -  CDS            AmpR: β-lactamase; bla; confers resistance to ampicillin, carbenicillin, and related antibiotics
   6139..6243    -  promoter       AmpR promoter: bla
   6274..6743    +  LTR            LTR: long terminal repeat from Moloney murine leukemia virus
   6867..7141    +  misc_feature   MESV Ψ (fragment): packaging signal of murine embryonic stem cell virus
   7208..7624    +  CDS            gag (truncated): truncated Moloney murine leukemia virus (MMLV) gag gene lacking the start codon
   7642..476     +  CDS            PuroR (across the origin): puromycin N-acetyltransferase; pac from Streptomyces alboniger; confers resistance to puromycin
