[The description below was written by a language model from this plasmid's Addgene catalogue record and pLannotate feature annotations shown in this document.]
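Description:
pLPC-Flag-TZAP is a Moloney murine leukemia virus-based retroviral vector, built on the pLPC backbone, for stable expression of N-terminally Flag-tagged human TZAP (ZBTB48, also known as HKR3) in mammalian cells. In bacteria the roughly 7.8 kb plasmid is maintained through a high-copy ColE1/pUC-type origin and selected with ampicillin via the β-lactamase gene and its native promoter.

The proviral cassette is bounded by MoMLV long terminal repeats. Downstream of the 5′ LTR lie a packaging signal (annotated as MESV Ψ) and a truncated gag segment lacking its start codon, which together promote encapsidation of the genomic RNA when the plasmid is introduced into a packaging cell line that supplies the viral proteins in trans. These are followed by a puromycin N-acetyltransferase gene, positioned so that it is presumably expressed from the LTR-driven transcript, allowing puromycin selection of transduced cells. An internal CMV immediate-early enhancer and promoter then drives the payload: a Flag epitope (annotated as a short 3xFLAG fragment, consistent with a single tag) fused directly upstream of the ZBTB48 coding sequence. A T7 promoter sits between the CMV promoter and the tag. The cassette ends at the 3′ LTR. Short annotated fragments of an HIV-1 LTR, lacI and the pBR322 bom region are probably partial sequence matches or backbone remnants rather than functional elements. The cloning sites used for the insert are not recorded.

The construct was deposited for retroviral stable expression of Flag-TZAP, in connection with work identifying TZAP as a telomere-associated protein involved in telomere length control. The epitope tag allows detection of the protein with anti-Flag reagents.
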