Addgene plasmid #87176: pLPC-Flag-TZAP
Purpose: retroviral stable expression of Flag-TZAP
Depositing lab: Eros Lazzerini Denchi. Depositing organization: Scripps California (The Scripps Research Institute). Publication: TZAP: A telomere-associated protein involved in telomere length control. Li JS, Miralles Fuste J, Simavorian T, Bartocci C, Tsai J, Karlseder J, Lazzerini Denchi E. Science. 2017 Jan 12. pii: aah6752. doi: 10.1126/science.aah6752. PubMed 28082411.
Backbone
  Vector backbone: pLPC
  Vector type: Mammalian Expression, Retroviral
Growth in bacteria
  Bacterial resistance: Ampicillin, 100 μg/mL
  Growth temperature: 37°C
  Growth strain: NEB Stable
  Copy number: High Copy
Gene/Insert
  Gene/Insert name: TZAP
  Species: H. sapiens (human)
  Entrez Gene: ZBTB48 (a.k.a. HKR3, TZAP, ZNF855, pp9964)
  Promoter: CMV
  Tag / fusion protein: Flag (N terminal on insert)
  Cloning method: Restriction Enzyme; 5′ cloning site unknown (unknown if destroyed); 3′ cloning site unknown (unknown if destroyed)
  Sequencing primers: 5′ CMV-F
Terms and licenses: Academic/Nonprofit Terms; Industry Terms: Not Available to Industry
How to cite: pLPC-Flag-TZAP was a gift from Eros Lazzerini Denchi (Addgene plasmid # 87176 ; http://n2t.net/addgene:87176 ; RRID:Addgene_87176)
